Addgene plasmid #118175: Lenti-(BB)-hPGK-KRAB-dCas9-P2A-BlastR GLIS3 TSS-guide3
Purpose: CRISPR-mediated repression of GLIS3. KRAB domain and catalytically inactive Cas9 from S. pyogenes with 2A-BlastR under the hPGK promoter.
Depositing lab: Jorge Ferrer. Depositing organization: Imperial College London. Publication: Human pancreatic islet three-dimensional chromatin architecture provides insights into the genetics of type 2 diabetes. Miguel-Escalada I, Bonas-Guarch S, Cebola I, Ponsa-Cobas J, Mendieta-Esteban J, Atla G, Javierre BM, Rolando DMY, Farabella I, Morgan CC, Garcia-Hurtado J, Beucher A, Moran I, Pasquali L, Ramos-Rodriguez M, Appel EVR, Linneberg A, Gjesing AP, Witte DR, Pedersen O, Grarup N, Ravassard P, Torrents D, Mercader JM, Piemonti L, Berney T, de Koning EJP, Kerr-Conte J, Pattou F, Fedko IO, Groop L, Prokopenko I, Hansen T, Marti-Renom MA, Fraser P, Ferrer J. Nat Genet. 2019 Jun 28. pii: 10.1038/s41588-019-0457-0. doi: 10.1038/s41588-019-0457-0. PubMed 31253982.
Backbone
  Vector backbone: Lenti-(BB)-hPGK-KRAB-dCas9-P2A-BlastR
  Backbone manufacturer: Jorge Ferrer
  Vector type: Mammalian Expression, Lentiviral, CRISPR
  Selectable markers: Blasticidin
Growth in bacteria
  Bacterial resistance: Ampicillin, 100 μg/mL
  Growth temperature: 37°C
  Growth strain: Stbl3
  Copy number: High Copy
Gene/Insert
  Gene/Insert name: KRAB-dCas9-2A-BlastR
  gRNA/shRNA sequence: GGCAATTAGCCAGCATCCCG
  Species: H. sapiens (human)
  Promoter: hPGK and U6
  Tag / fusion protein: HA (C terminal on insert)
  Cloning method: Restriction Enzyme; 5′ cloning site Unknown (destroyed during cloning); 3′ cloning site Unknown (destroyed during cloning)
  Sequencing primers: 5′ GATCCGCCACCATGGATGC
Terms and licenses: Academic/Nonprofit Terms; Industry Terms: Not Available to Industry
Depositor comments: Please visit https://www.biorxiv.org/content/early/2018/08/27/400291 for bioRxiv preprint. Note: Plasmid contains a N1396S mutation in dCas9. This mutation is not known to affect plasmid function.
How to cite: Lenti-(BB)-hPGK-KRAB-dCas9-P2A-BlastR GLIS3 TSS-guide3 was a gift from Jorge Ferrer (Addgene plasmid # 118175 ; http://n2t.net/addgene:118175 ; RRID:Addgene_118175)
