[The description below was written by a language model from this plasmid's Addgene catalogue record and pLannotate feature annotations shown in this document.]
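Description:
Lenti-(BB)-hPGK-KRAB-dCas9-P2A-BlastR GLIS3 TSS-guide3 is an all-in-one lentiviral CRISPR interference plasmid of about 13.4 kb, designed to repress the human GLIS3 gene by directing a repressor fusion to its transcription start site region. It is propagated in E. coli through a high-copy ColE1/pUC-type origin with ampicillin selection. The backbone also carries an f1 origin and an SV40/EM7-driven bleomycin/Zeocin resistance cassette, which lies outside the viral genome. The transfer vector layout is typical of third-generation, self-inactivating designs. A CMV enhancer/promoter drives a truncated HIV-1 5' LTR, followed by the Ψ packaging signal with a gag fragment, the RRE for Rev-dependent export, and the cPPT/CTS. The genome ends with a WPRE and a ΔU3 3' LTR, with a bGH polyadenylation signal downstream.

Two expression units sit between the LTRs. A human U6 (RNA polymerase III) promoter transcribes the GLIS3-targeting spacer fused to the S. pyogenes guide RNA scaffold; because the circular map is numbered from the scaffold, this unit spans the sequence origin. Downstream, the hPGK promoter drives a single open reading frame encoding the ZNF10 KRAB repression domain fused to catalytically inactive Cas9. The record lists a C-terminal HA tag on this insert. A P2A peptide links it to blasticidin S deaminase, so repressor and selection marker are co-translated and transduced mammalian cells can be selected with blasticidin. The annotation software labels the nuclease simply as Cas9, but the catalogue entry specifies dCas9. The depositor notes an N1396S substitution in dCas9 that is not known to affect function. The plasmid was deposited with a study of pancreatic islet chromatin architecture and type 2 diabetes genetics.
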