Features (pLannotate 1.2.2; 34 found; start..end, strand, type, name):
      1..76      +  misc_RNA       gRNA scaffold: guide RNA scaffold for the Streptococcus pyogenes CRISPR/Cas9 system
    107..617     +  promoter       hPGK promoter: human phosphoglycerate kinase 1 promoter
    666..851     +  CDS            KRAB: Krüppel-associated box (KRAB) transcriptional repression domain from the human zinc finger protein ZNF10 (Margolin et al., 1994)
    873..4976    +  CDS            Cas9: Cas9 (Csn1) endonuclease from the Streptococcus pyogenes Type II CRISPR/Cas system generates RNA-guided double strand breaks in DNA
   5175..5573    +  CDS            BSD: blasticidin S deaminase; Aspergillus terreus BSD; confers resistance to blasticidin
   5574..5595    +  misc_feature   MCS (fragment): pBluescript multiple cloning site
   5598..6186    +  misc_feature   WPRE: woodchuck hepatitis virus posttranscriptional regulatory element
   6237..6256    +  misc_feature   cPPT/CTS (fragment): central polypurine tract and central termination sequence of HIV-1
   6258..6491    +  LTR            3' LTR (ΔU3): self-inactivating 3' long terminal repeat (LTR) from HIV-1
   6523..6747    +  polyA_signal   bGH poly(A) signal: bovine growth hormone polyadenylation signal
   6751..6772    +  promoter       SV40 promoter (fragment): SV40 enhancer and early promoter
   6793..7221    +  rep_origin     f1 ori (sequence partly withheld): f1 bacteriophage origin of replication; arrow indicates direction of (+) strand synthesis
   7235..7564    +  promoter       SV40 promoter: SV40 enhancer and early promoter
   7612..7659    +  promoter       EM7 promoter: synthetic bacterial promoter&nbsp
   7678..8052    +  CDS            BleoR: antibiotic-binding protein; Sh ble from Streptoalloteichus hindustanus; confers resistance to bleomycin, phleomycin, and Zeocin™
   8062..8187    +  CDS            ble (fragment): BLE_KLEPN - Experimental evidence at protein level: Swiss-Prot protein existence level 1. Binding protein with a strong affinity to the bleomycin family of antibiotics. Binds to CL990; an antimitotic-antibiotic compound. From Klebsiella pneumoniae.
   8182..8303    +  polyA_signal   SV40 poly(A) signal: SV40 polyadenylation signal
   8374..8396    -  protein_bind   lac operator (fragment): The lac repressor binds to the lac operator to inhibit transcription in E. coli. This inhibition can be relieved by adding lactose or isopropyl-β-D-thiogalactopyranoside (IPTG). lac repressor encoded by lacI
   8400..8430    -  promoter       lac promoter: promoter for the E. coli lac operon
   8445..8466    -  protein_bind   CAP binding site: CAP binding activates transcription in the presence of cAMP. E. coli catabolite activator protein
   8479..8571    -  CDS            lacI (fragment): lac repressor; lacI; The lac repressor binds to the lac operator to inhibit transcription in E. coli. This inhibition can be relieved by adding lactose or isopropyl-β-D-thiogalactopyranoside (IPTG).
   8754..9342    -  rep_origin     ori: high-copy-number ColE1/pMB1/pBR322/pUC origin of replication
   9513..10373   -  CDS            AmpR: β-lactamase; bla; confers resistance to ampicillin, carbenicillin, and related antibiotics
  10374..10478   -  promoter       AmpR promoter: bla
  10537..10589   -  misc_feature   bom (fragment): basis of mobility region from pBR322
  10744..11123   +  enhancer       CMV enhancer: human cytomegalovirus immediate early enhancer
  11124..11323   +  promoter       CMV promoter: human cytomegalovirus (CMV) immediate early promoter
  11341..11521   +  LTR            5' LTR (truncated): truncated 5' long terminal repeat (LTR) from HIV-1
  11568..11693   +  misc_feature   HIV-1 Ψ: packaging signal of human immunodeficiency virus type 1
  11677..12040   +  CDS            HIV-1 gag (fragment): gag protein from human immunodeficiency virus 1; gag
  12186..12419   +  misc_feature   RRE: The Rev response element (RRE) of HIV-1 allows for Rev-dependent mRNA export from the nucleus to the cytoplasm.
  12796..12896   +  CDS            Rev (fragment): human immunodeficiency virus 1 (HIV-1) Rev protein; rev; enhances nuclear export of unspliced and incompletely spliced viral mRNAs
  12946..13063   +  misc_feature   cPPT/CTS: central polypurine tract and central termination sequence of HIV-1
  13114..13354   +  promoter       U6 promoter: RNA polymerase III promoter for human U6 snRNA
>Addgene plasmid #118175 | Lenti-(BB)-hPGK-KRAB-dCas9-P2A-BlastR GLIS3 TSS-guide3 | addgene full sequence | sequence record 240390 | Addgene NGS Result
GTTTTAGAGCTAGAAATAGCAAGTTAAAATAAGGCTAGTCCGTTATCAACTTGAAAAAGTGGCACCGAGT
CGGTGCTTTTTTGAATTCGCTAGCTAGGTCTTGAAAGGGGTTGGGGTTGCGCCTTTTCCAAGGCAGCCCT
GGGTTTGCGCAGGGACGCGGCTGCTCTGGGCGTGGTTCCGGGAAACGCAGCGGCGCCGACCCTGGGTCTC
GCACATTCTTCACGTCCGTTCGCAGCGTCACCCGGATCTTCGCCGCTACCCTTGTGGGCCCCCCGGCGAC
GCTTCCTGCTCCGCCCCTAAGTCGGGAAGGTTCCTTGCGGTTCGCGGCGTGCCGGACGTGACAAACGGAA
GCCGCACGTCTCACTAGTACCCTCGCAGACGGACAGCGCCAGGGAGCAATGGCAGCGCGCCGACCGCGAT
GGGCTGTGGCCAATAGCGGCTGCTCAGCAGGGCGCGCCGAGAGCAGCGGCCGGGAAGGGGCGGTGCGGGA
GGCGGGGTGTGGGGCGGTAGTGTGGGCCCTGTTCCTGCCCGCGCGGTGTTCCGCATTCTGCAAGCCTCCG
GAGCGCACGTCGGCAGTCGGCTCCCTCGTTGACCGAATCACCGACCTCTCTCCCCAGGACCGGTGATCCG
CCACCATGGATGCTAAGTCACTAACTGCCTGGTCCCGGACACTGGTGACCTTCAAGGATGTATTTGTGGA
CTTCACCAGGGAGGAGTGGAAGCTGCTGGACACTGCTCAGCAGATCGTGTACAGAAATGTGATGCTGGAG
AACTATAAGAACCTGGTTTCCTTGGGTTATCAGCTTACTAAGCCAGATGTGATCCTCCGGTTGGAGAAGG
GAGAAGAGCCCGGCGGTTCCGGCGGAGGGTCGATGGACAAGAAGTACAGCATCGGCCTGGCCATCGGCAC
CAACTCTGTCGGCTGGGCCGTGATCACCGACGAGTACAAGGTGCCCAGCAAGAAATTCAAGGTGCTGGGC
AACACCGACCGGCACAGCATCAAGAAGAACCTGATCGGCGCCCTGCTGTTCGACAGCGGAGAAACAGCCG
AGGCCACCCGGCTGAAGAGAACCGCCAGAAGAAGATACACCAGACGGAAGAACCGGATCTGCTATCTGCA
AGAGATCTTCAGCAACGAGATGGCCAAGGTGGACGACAGCTTCTTCCACAGACTGGAAGAGTCCTTCCTG
GTGGAAGAGGATAAGAAGCACGAGCGGCACCCCATCTTCGGCAACATCGTGGACGAGGTGGCCTACCACG
AGAAGTACCCCACCATCTACCACCTGAGAAAGAAACTGGTGGACAGCACCGACAAGGCCGACCTGCGGCT
GATCTATCTGGCCCTGGCCCACATGATCAAGTTCCGGGGCCACTTCCTGATCGAGGGCGACCTGAACCCC
GACAACAGCGACGTGGACAAGCTGTTCATCCAGCTGGTGCAGACCTACAACCAGCTGTTCGAGGAAAACC
CCATCAACGCCAGCGGCGTGGACGCCAAGGCCATCCTGTCTGCCAGACTGAGCAAGAGCAGACGGCTGGA
AAATCTGATCGCCCAGCTGCCCGGCGAGAAGAAGAATGGCCTGTTCGGCAACCTGATTGCCCTGAGCCTG
GGCCTGACCCCCAACTTCAAGAGCAACTTCGACCTGGCCGAGGATGCCAAACTGCAGCTGAGCAAGGACA
CCTACGACGACGACCTGGACAACCTGCTGGCCCAGATCGGCGACCAGTACGCCGACCTGTTTCTGGCCGC
CAAGAACCTGTCCGACGCCATCCTGCTGAGCGACATCCTGAGAGTGAACACCGAGATCACCAAGGCCCCC
CTGAGCGCCTCTATGATCAAGAGATACGACGAGCACCACCAGGACCTGACCCTGCTGAAAGCTCTCGTGC
GGCAGCAGCTGCCTGAGAAGTACAAAGAGATTTTCTTCGACCAGAGCAAGAACGGCTACGCCGGCTACAT
CGATGGCGGAGCCAGCCAGGAAGAGTTCTACAAGTTCATCAAGCCCATCCTGGAAAAGATGGACGGCACC
GAGGAACTGCTCGTGAAGCTGAACAGAGAGGACCTGCTGCGGAAGCAGCGGACCTTCGACAACGGCAGCA
TCCCCCACCAGATCCACCTGGGAGAGCTGCACGCCATTCTGCGGCGGCAGGAAGATTTTTACCCATTCCT
GAAGGACAACCGGGAAAAGATCGAGAAGATCCTGACCTTCCGCATCCCCTACTACGTGGGCCCTCTGGCC
AGGGGAAACAGCAGATTCGCCTGGATGACCAGAAAGAGCGAGGAAACCATCACCCCCTGGAACTTCGAGG
AAGTGGTGGACAAGGGCGCCAGCGCCCAGAGCTTCATCGAGCGGATGACCAACTTCGATAAGAACCTGCC
CAACGAGAAGGTGCTGCCCAAGCACAGCCTGCTGTACGAGTACTTCACCGTGTACAACGAGCTGACCAAA
GTGAAATACGTGACCGAGGGAATGAGAAAGCCCGCCTTCCTGAGCGGCGAGCAGAAAAAAGCCATCGTGG
ACCTGCTGTTCAAGACCAACCGGAAAGTGACCGTGAAGCAGCTGAAAGAGGACTACTTCAAGAAAATCGA
GTGCTTCGACTCCGTGGAAATCTCCGGCGTGGAAGATCGGTTCAACGCCTCCCTGGGCACATACCACGAT
CTGCTGAAAATTATCAAGGACAAGGACTTCCTGGACAATGAGGAAAACGAGGACATTCTGGAAGATATCG
TGCTGACCCTGACACTGTTTGAGGACAGAGAGATGATCGAGGAACGGCTGAAAACCTATGCCCACCTGTT
CGACGACAAAGTGATGAAGCAGCTGAAGCGGCGGAGATACACCGGCTGGGGCAGGCTGAGCCGGAAGCTG
ATCAACGGCATCCGGGACAAGCAGTCCGGCAAGACAATCCTGGATTTCCTGAAGTCCGACGGCTTCGCCA
ACAGAAACTTCATGCAGCTGATCCACGACGACAGCCTGACCTTTAAAGAGGACATCCAGAAAGCCCAGGT
GTCCGGCCAGGGCGATAGCCTGCACGAGCACATTGCCAATCTGGCCGGCAGCCCCGCCATTAAGAAGGGC
ATCCTGCAGACAGTGAAGGTGGTGGACGAGCTCGTGAAAGTGATGGGCCGGCACAAGCCCGAGAACATCG
TGATCGAAATGGCCAGAGAGAACCAGACCACCCAGAAGGGACAGAAGAACAGCCGCGAGAGAATGAAGCG
GATCGAAGAGGGCATCAAAGAGCTGGGCAGCCAGATCCTGAAAGAACACCCCGTGGAAAACACCCAGCTG
CAGAACGAGAAGCTGTACCTGTACTACCTGCAGAATGGGCGGGATATGTACGTGGACCAGGAACTGGACA
TCAACCGGCTGTCCGACTACGATGTGGACGCTATCGTGCCTCAGAGCTTTCTGAAGGACGACTCCATCGA
TAACAAAGTGCTGACTCGGAGCGACAAGAACCGGGGCAAGAGCGACAACGTGCCCTCCGAAGAGGTCGTG
AAGAAGATGAAGAACTACTGGCGCCAGCTGCTGAATGCCAAGCTGATTACCCAGAGGAAGTTCGACAATC
TGACCAAGGCCGAGAGAGGCGGCCTGAGCGAACTGGATAAGGCCGGCTTCATCAAGAGACAGCTGGTGGA
AACCCGGCAGATCACAAAGCACGTGGCACAGATCCTGGACTCCCGGATGAACACTAAGTACGACGAGAAC
GACAAACTGATCCGGGAAGTGAAAGTGATCACCCTGAAGTCCAAGCTGGTGTCCGATTTCCGGAAGGATT
TCCAGTTTTACAAAGTGCGCGAGATCAACAACTACCACCACGCCCACGACGCCTACCTGAACGCCGTCGT
GGGAACCGCCCTGATCAAAAAGTACCCTAAGCTGGAAAGCGAGTTCGTGTACGGCGACTACAAGGTGTAC
GACGTGCGGAAGATGATCGCCAAGAGCGAGCAGGAAATCGGCAAGGCTACCGCCAAGTACTTCTTCTACA
GCAACATCATGAACTTTTTCAAGACCGAGATTACCCTGGCCAACGGCGAGATCCGGAAGCGGCCTCTGAT
CGAGACAAACGGCGAAACAGGCGAGATCGTGTGGGATAAGGGCCGGGACTTTGCCACCGTGCGGAAAGTG
CTGTCTATGCCCCAAGTGAATATCGTGAAAAAGACCGAGGTGCAGACAGGCGGCTTCAGCAAAGAGTCTA
TCCTGCCCAAGAGGAACAGCGACAAGCTGATCGCCAGAAAGAAGGACTGGGACCCTAAGAAGTACGGCGG
CTTCGACAGCCCCACCGTGGCCTATTCTGTGCTGGTGGTGGCCAAAGTGGAAAAGGGCAAGTCCAAGAAA
CTGAAGAGTGTGAAAGAGCTGCTGGGGATCACCATCATGGAAAGAAGCAGCTTCGAGAAGAATCCCATCG
ACTTTCTGGAAGCCAAGGGCTACAAAGAAGTGAAAAAGGACCTGATCATCAAGCTGCCTAAGTACTCCCT
GTTCGAGCTGGAAAACGGCCGGAAGAGAATGCTGGCCTCTGCCGGCGAACTGCAGAAGGGAAACGAACTG
GCCCTGCCCTCCAAATATGTGAACTTCCTGTACCTGGCCAGCCACTATGAGAAGCTGAAGGGCTCCCCCG
AGGATAATGAGCAGAAACAGCTGTTTGTGGAACAGCACAAACACTACCTGGACGAGATCATCGAGCAGAT
CAGCGAGTTCTCCAAGAGAGTGATCCTGGCCGACGCTAATCTGGACAAGGTGCTGAGCGCCTACAACAAG
CACAGAGACAAGCCTATCAGAGAGCAGGCCGAGAATATCATCCACCTGTTTACCCTGACCAGTCTGGGAG
CCCCTGCCGCCTTCAAGTACTTTGACACCACCATCGACCGGAAGAGGTACACCAGCACCAAAGAGGTGCT
GGACGCCACCCTGATCCACCAGAGCATCACCGGCCTGTACGAGACACGGATCGACCTGTCTCAGCTGGGA
GGCGACGCCTATCCCTATGACGTGCCCGATTATGCCAGCCTGGGCAGCGGCTCCCCCAAGAAAAAACGCA
AGGTGGAAGATCCTAAGAAAAAGCGGAAAGTGGACGGCATTGGTAGTGGGAGCAACGGCAGCAGCGGGGA
TCCGGCCGCAACAAACTTCTCTCTGCTGAAACAAGCCGGAGATGTCGAAGAGAATCCTGGACCGATGGCC
AAGCCTTTGTCTCAAGAAGAATCCACCCTCATTGAAAGAGCAACGGCTACAATCAACAGCATCCCCATCT
CTGAAGACTACAGCGTCGCCAGCGCAGCTCTCTCTAGCGACGGCCGCATCTTCACTGGTGTCAATGTATA
TCATTTTACTGGGGGACCTTGTGCAGAACTCGTGGTGCTGGGCACTGCTGCTGCTGCGGCAGCTGGCAAC
CTGACTTGTATCGTCGCGATCGGAAATGAGAACAGGGGCATCTTGAGCCCCTGCGGACGGTGCCGACAGG
TGCTTCTCGATCTGCATCCTGGGATCAAAGCCATAGTGAAGGACAGTGATGGACAGCCGACGGCAGTTGG
GATTCGTGAATTGCTGCCCTCTGGTTATGTGTGGGAGGGCTAAGAATTCGATATCAAGCTTATCGGTAAT
CAACCTCTGGATTACAAAATTTGTGAAAGATTGACTGGTATTCTTAACTATGTTGCTCCTTTTACGCTAT
GTGGATACGCTGCTTTAATGCCTTTGTATCATGCTATTGCTTCCCGTATGGCTTTCATTTTCTCCTCCTT
GTATAAATCCTGGTTGCTGTCTCTTTATGAGGAGTTGTGGCCCGTTGTCAGGCAACGTGGCGTGGTGTGC
ACTGTGTTTGCTGACGCAACCCCCACTGGTTGGGGCATTGCCACCACCTGTCAGCTCCTTTCCGGGACTT
TCGCTTTCCCCCTCCCTATTGCCACGGCGGAACTCATCGCCGCCTGCCTTGCCCGCTGCTGGACAGGGGC
TCGGCTGTTGGGCACTGACAATTCCGTGGTGTTGTCGGGGAAATCATCGTCCTTTCCTTGGCTGCTCGCC
TGTGTTGCCACCTGGATTCTGCGCGGGACGTCCTTCTGCTACGTCCCTTCGGCCCTCAATCCAGCGGACC
TTCCTTCCCGCGGCCTGCTGCCGGCTCTGCGGCCTCTTCCGCGTCTTCGCCTTCGCCCTCAGACGAGTCG
GATCTCCCTTTGGGCCGCCTCCCCGCGTCGACTTTAAGACCAATGACTTACAAGGCAGCTGTAGATCTTA
GCCACTTTTTAAAAGAAAAGGGGGGACTGGAAGGGCTAATTCACTCCCAACGAAGACAAGATCTGCTTTT
TGCTTGTACTGGGTCTCTCTGGTTAGACCAGATCTGAGCCTGGGAGCTCTCTGGCTAACTAGGGAACCCA
CTGCTTAAGCCTCAATAAAGCTTGCCTTGAGTGCTTCAAGTAGTGTGTGCCCGTCTGTTGTGTGACTCTG
GTAACTAGAGATCCCTCAGACCCTTTTAGTCAGTGTGGAAAATCTCTAGCAGGGCCCGTTTAAACCCGCT
GATCAGCCTCGACTGTGCCTTCTAGTTGCCAGCCATCTGTTGTTTGCCCCTCCCCCGTGCCTTCCTTGAC
CCTGGAAGGTGCCACTCCCACTGTCCTTTCCTAATAAAATGAGGAAATTGCATCGCATTGTCTGAGTAGG
TGTCATTCTATTCTGGGGGGTGGGGTGGGGCAGGACAGCAAGGGGGAGGATTGGGAAGACAATAGCAGGC
ATGCTGGGGATGCGGTGGGCTCTATGGCTTCTGAGGCGGAAAGAACCAGCTGGGGCTCTAGGGGGTATCC
CC
[124 nt withheld, positions 6793-6916]
C
[91 nt withheld, positions 6918-7008]
A
[49 nt withheld, positions 7010-7058]
CCTTTGACGTTGGAGTCCACGTTCTTT
[37 nt withheld, positions 7086-7122]
ACCCTATCTCGGTCTATTCTTTTGATTTATAAGGGATTTTGCCGATTTCGGCCTATTGGTTAAAAAATGA
GCTGATTTAACAAAAATTTAACGCGAATTAATTCTGTGGAATGTGTGTCAGTTAGGGTGTGGAAAGTCCC
CAGGCTCCCCAGCAGGCAGAAGTATGCAAAGCATGCATCTCAATTAGTCAGCAACCAGGTGTGGAAAGTC
CCCAGGCTCCCCAGCAGGCAGAAGTATGCAAAGCATGCATCTCAATTAGTCAGCAACCATAGTCCCGCCC
CTAACTCCGCCCATCCCGCCCCTAACTCCGCCCAGTTCCGCCCATTCTCCGCCCCATGGCTGACTAATTT
TTTTTATTTATGCAGAGGCCGAGGCCGCCTCTGCCTCTGAGCTATTCCAGAAGTAGTGAGGAGGCTTTTT
TGGAGGCCTAGGCTTTTGCAAAAAGCTCCCGGGAGCTTGTATATCCATTTTCGGATCTGATCAGCACGTG
TTGACAATTAATCATCGGCATAGTATATCGGCATAGTATAATACGACAAGGTGAGGAACTAAACCATGGC
CAAGTTGACCAGTGCCGTTCCGGTGCTCACCGCGCGCGACGTCGCCGGAGCGGTCGAGTTCTGGACCGAC
CGGCTCGGGTTCTCCCGGGACTTCGTGGAGGACGACTTCGCCGGTGTGGTCCGGGACGACGTGACCCTGT
TCATCAGCGCGGTCCAGGACCAGGTGGTGCCGGACAACACCCTGGCCTGGGTGTGGGTGCGCGGCCTGGA
CGAGCTGTACGCCGAGTGGTCGGAGGTCGTGTCCACGAACTTCCGGGACGCCTCCGGGCCGGCCATGACC
GAGATCGGCGAGCAGCCGTGGGGGCGGGAGTTCGCCCTGCGCGACCCGGCCGGCAACTGCGTGCACTTCG
TGGCCGAGGAGCAGGACTGACACGTGCTACGAGATTTCGATTCCACCGCCGCCTTCTATGAAAGGTTGGG
CTTCGGAATCGTTTTCCGGGACGCCGGCTGGATGATCCTCCAGCGCGGGGATCTCATGCTGGAGTTCTTC
GCCCACCCCAACTTGTTTATTGCAGCTTATAATGGTTACAAATAAAGCAATAGCATCACAAATTTCACAA
ATAAAGCATTTTTTTCACTGCATTCTAGTTGTGGTTTGTCCAAACTCATCAATGTATCTTATCATGTCTG
TATACCGTCGACCTCTAGCTAGAGCTTGGCGTAATCATGGTCATAGCTGTTTCCTGTGTGAAATTGTTAT
CCGCTCACAATTCCACACAACATACGAGCCGGAAGCATAAAGTGTAAAGCCTGGGGTGCCTAATGAGTGA
GCTAACTCACATTAATTGCGTTGCGCTCACTGCCCGCTTTCCAGTCGGGAAACCTGTCGTGCCAGCTGCA
TTAATGAATCGGCCAACGCGCGGGGAGAGGCGGTTTGCGTATTGGGCGCTCTTCCGCTTCCTCGCTCACT
GACTCGCTGCGCTCGGTCGTTCGGCTGCGGCGAGCGGTATCAGCTCACTCAAAGGCGGTAATACGGTTAT
CCACAGAATCAGGGGATAACGCAGGAAAGAACATGTGAGCAAAAGGCCAGCAAAAGGCCAGGAACCGTAA
AAAGGCCGCGTTGCTGGCGTTTTTCCATAGGCTCCGCCCCCCTGACGAGCATCACAAAAATCGACGCTCA
AGTCAGAGGTGGCGAAACCCGACAGGACTATAAAGATACCAGGCGTTTCCCCCTGGAAGCTCCCTCGTGC
GCTCTCCTGTTCCGACCCTGCCGCTTACCGGATACCTGTCCGCCTTTCTCCCTTCGGGAAGCGTGGCGCT
TTCTCATAGCTCACGCTGTAGGTATCTCAGTTCGGTGTAGGTCGTTCGCTCCAAGCTGGGCTGTGTGCAC
GAACCCCCCGTTCAGCCCGACCGCTGCGCCTTATCCGGTAACTATCGTCTTGAGTCCAACCCGGTAAGAC
ACGACTTATCGCCACTGGCAGCAGCCACTGGTAACAGGATTAGCAGAGCGAGGTATGTAGGCGGTGCTAC
AGAGTTCTTGAAGTGGTGGCCTAACTACGGCTACACTAGAAGAACAGTATTTGGTATCTGCGCTCTGCTG
AAGCCAGTTACCTTCGGAAAAAGAGTTGGTAGCTCTTGATCCGGCAAACAAACCACCGCTGGTAGCGGTG
GTTTTTTTGTTTGCAAGCAGCAGATTACGCGCAGAAAAAAAGGATCTCAAGAAGATCCTTTGATCTTTTC
TACGGGGTCTGACGCTCAGTGGAACGAAAACTCACGTTAAGGGATTTTGGTCATGAGATTATCAAAAAGG
ATCTTCACCTAGATCCTTTTAAATTAAAAATGAAGTTTTAAATCAATCTAAAGTATATATGAGTAAACTT
GGTCTGACAGTTACCAATGCTTAATCAGTGAGGCACCTATCTCAGCGATCTGTCTATTTCGTTCATCCAT
AGTTGCCTGACTCCCCGTCGTGTAGATAACTACGATACGGGAGGGCTTACCATCTGGCCCCAGTGCTGCA
ATGATACCGCGAGACCCACGCTCACCGGCTCCAGATTTATCAGCAATAAACCAGCCAGCCGGAAGGGCCG
AGCGCAGAAGTGGTCCTGCAACTTTATCCGCCTCCATCCAGTCTATTAATTGTTGCCGGGAAGCTAGAGT
AAGTAGTTCGCCAGTTAATAGTTTGCGCAACGTTGTTGCCATTGCTACAGGCATCGTGGTGTCACGCTCG
TCGTTTGGTATGGCTTCATTCAGCTCCGGTTCCCAACGATCAAGGCGAGTTACATGATCCCCCATGTTGT
GCAAAAAAGCGGTTAGCTCCTTCGGTCCTCCGATCGTTGTCAGAAGTAAGTTGGCCGCAGTGTTATCACT
CATGGTTATGGCAGCACTGCATAATTCTCTTACTGTCATGCCATCCGTAAGATGCTTTTCTGTGACTGGT
GAGTACTCAACCAAGTCATTCTGAGAATAGTGTATGCGGCGACCGAGTTGCTCTTGCCCGGCGTCAATAC
GGGATAATACCGCGCCACATAGCAGAACTTTAAAAGTGCTCATCATTGGAAAACGTTCTTCGGGGCGAAA
ACTCTCAAGGATCTTACCGCTGTTGAGATCCAGTTCGATGTAACCCACTCGTGCACCCAACTGATCTTCA
GCATCTTTTACTTTCACCAGCGTTTCTGGGTGAGCAAAAACAGGAAGGCAAAATGCCGCAAAAAAGGGAA
TAAGGGCGACACGGAAATGTTGAATACTCATACTCTTCCTTTTTCAATATTATTGAAGCATTTATCAGGG
TTATTGTCTCATGAGCGGATACATATTTGAATGTATTTAGAAAAATAAACAAATAGGGGTTCCGCGCACA
TTTCCCCGAAAAGTGCCACCTGACGTCGACGGATCGGGAGATCTCCCGATCCCCTATGGTGCACTCTCAG
TACAATCTGCTCTGATGCCGCATAGTTAAGCCAGTATCTGCTCCCTGCTTGTGTGTTGGAGGTCGCTGAG
TAGTGCGCGAGCAAAATTTAAGCTACAACAAGGCAAGGCTTGACCGACAATTGCATGAAGAATCTGCTTA
GGGTTAGGCGTTTTGCGCTGCTTCGCGATGTACGGGCCAGATATACGCGTTGACATTGATTATTGACTAG
TTATTAATAGTAATCAATTACGGGGTCATTAGTTCATAGCCCATATATGGAGTTCCGCGTTACATAACTT
ACGGTAAATGGCCCGCCTGGCTGACCGCCCAACGACCCCCGCCCATTGACGTCAATAATGACGTATGTTC
CCATAGTAACGCCAATAGGGACTTTCCATTGACGTCAATGGGTGGAGTATTTACGGTAAACTGCCCACTT
GGCAGTACATCAAGTGTATCATATGCCAAGTACGCCCCCTATTGACGTCAATGACGGTAAATGGCCCGCC
TGGCATTATGCCCAGTACATGACCTTATGGGACTTTCCTACTTGGCAGTACATCTACGTATTAGTCATCG
CTATTACCATGGTGATGCGGTTTTGGCAGTACATCAATGGGCGTGGATAGCGGTTTGACTCACGGGGATT
TCCAAGTCTCCACCCCATTGACGTCAATGGGAGTTTGTTTTGGCACCAAAATCAACGGGACTTTCCAAAA
TGTCGTAACAACTCCGCCCCATTGACGCAAATGGGCGGTAGGCGTGTACGGTGGGAGGTCTATATAAGCA
GCGCGTTTTGCCTGTACTGGGTCTCTCTGGTTAGACCAGATCTGAGCCTGGGAGCTCTCTGGCTAACTAG
GGAACCCACTGCTTAAGCCTCAATAAAGCTTGCCTTGAGTGCTTCAAGTAGTGTGTGCCCGTCTGTTGTG
TGACTCTGGTAACTAGAGATCCCTCAGACCCTTTTAGTCAGTGTGGAAAATCTCTAGCAGTGGCGCCCGA
ACAGGGACTTGAAAGCGAAAGGGAAACCAGAGGAGCTCTCTCGACGCAGGACTCGGCTTGCTGAAGCGCG
CACGGCAAGAGGCGAGGGGCGGCGACTGGTGAGTACGCCAAAAATTTTGACTAGCGGAGGCTAGAAGGAG
AGAGATGGGTGCGAGAGCGTCAGTATTAAGCGGGGGAGAATTAGATCGCGATGGGAAAAAATTCGGTTAA
GGCCAGGGGGAAAGAAAAAATATAAATTAAAACATATAGTATGGGCAAGCAGGGAGCTAGAACGATTCGC
AGTTAATCCTGGCCTGTTAGAAACATCAGAAGGCTGTAGACAAATACTGGGACAGCTACAACCATCCCTT
CAGACAGGATCAGAAGAACTTAGATCATTATATAATACAGTAGCAACCCTCTATTGTGTGCATCAAAGGA
TAGAGATAAAAGACACCAAGGAAGCTTTAGACAAGATAGAGGAAGAGCAAAACAAAAGTAAGACCACCGC
ACAGCAAGCGGCCGCTGATCTTCAGACCTGGAGGAGGAGATATGAGGGACAATTGGAGAAGTGAATTATA
TAAATATAAAGTAGTAAAAATTGAACCATTAGGAGTAGCACCCACCAAGGCAAAGAGAAGAGTGGTGCAG
AGAGAAAAAAGAGCAGTGGGAATAGGAGCTTTGTTCCTTGGGTTCTTGGGAGCAGCAGGAAGCACTATGG
GCGCAGCGTCAATGACGCTGACGGTACAGGCCAGACAATTATTGTCTGGTATAGTGCAGCAGCAGAACAA
TTTGCTGAGGGCTATTGAGGCGCAACAGCATCTGTTGCAACTCACAGTCTGGGGCATCAAGCAGCTCCAG
GCAAGAATCCTGGCTGTGGAAAGATACCTAAAGGATCAACAGCTCCTGGGGATTTGGGGTTGCTCTGGAA
AACTCATTTGCACCACTGCTGTGCCTTGGAATGCTAGTTGGAGTAATAAATCTCTGGAACAGATTTGGAA
TCACACGACCTGGATGGAGTGGGACAGAGAAATTAACAATTACACAAGCTTAATACACTCCTTAATTGAA
GAATCGCAAAACCAGCAAGAAAAGAATGAACAAGAATTATTGGAATTAGATAAATGGGCAAGTTTGTGGA
ATTGGTTTAACATAACAAATTGGCTGTGGTATATAAAATTATTCATAATGATAGTAGGAGGCTTGGTAGG
TTTAAGAATAGTTTTTGCTGTACTTTCTATAGTGAATAGAGTTAGGCAGGGATATTCACCATTATCGTTT
CAGACCCACCTCCCAACCCCGAGGGGACCCGACAGGCCCGAAGGAATAGAAGAAGAAGGTGGAGAGAGAG
ACAGAGACAGATCCATTCGATTAGTGAACGGATCGGCACTGCGTGCGCCAATTCTGCAGACAAATGGCAG
TATTCATCCACAATTTTAAAAGAAAAGGGGGGATTGGGGGGTACAGTGCAGGGGAAAGAATAGTAGACAT
AATAGCAACAGACATACAAACTAAAGAATTACAAAAACAAATTACAAAAATTCAAAATTTTCGGGTTTAT
TACAGGGACAGCAGAGATCCAGTTTGGTTAATTAAGGTACCGAGGGCCTATTTCCCATGATTCCTTCATA
TTTGCATATACGATACAAGGCTGTTAGAGAGATAATTAGAATTAATTTGACTGTAAACACAAAGATATTA
GTACAAAATACGTGACGTAGAAAGTAATAATTTCTTGGGTAGTTTGCAGTTTTAAAATTATGTTTTAAAA
TGGACTATCATATGCTTACCGTAACTTGAAAGTATTTCGATTTCTTGGCTTTATATATCTTGTGGAAAGG
ACGAAACACCGGCAATTAGCCAGCATCCCG
