>Addgene plasmid #118175 | Lenti-(BB)-hPGK-KRAB-dCas9-P2A-BlastR GLIS3 TSS-guide3 | depositor partial sequence | sequence record 223253 | Guide RNA, gRNA scaffold
NNNNNNNTTTTAAATTATNTTTTAAAATGGACTATCATATGCTTACCGTAACTTGAAAGTATTTCGATTT
CTTGGCTTTATATATCTTGTGGAAAGGACGAAACACCGGCAATTAGCCAGCATCCCGGTTTTAGAGCTAG
AAATAGCAAGTTAAAATAAGGCTAGTCCGTTATCAACTTGAAAAAGTGGCACCGAGTCGGTGCTTTTTTG
AATTCGCTAGCTAGGTCTTGAAAGGGGTTGGGGTTGCGCCTTTTCCAAGGCAGCCCTGGGTTTGCGCAGG
GACGCGGCTGCTCTGGGCGTGGTTCCGGGAAACGCAGCGGCGCCGACCCTGGGTCTCGCACATTCTTCAC
GTCCGTTCGCAGCGTCACCCGGATCTTCGCCGCTACCCTTGTGGGCCCCCCGGCGACGCTTCCTGCTCCG
CCCCTAAGTCGGGAAGGTTCCTTGCGGTTCGCGGCGTGCCGGACGTGACAAACGGAAGCCGCACGTCTCA
CTAGTACCCTCGCAGACGGACAGCGCCAGGGAGCAATGGCAGCGCGCCGACCGCGATGGGCTGTGGCCAA
TAGCGGCTGCTCAGCAGGGCGCGCCGAGAGCAGCGGCCGGGAAGGGGCGGTGCGGGAGGCGGGGTGTGGG
GCGGTAGTGTGGGCCCTGTTCCTGCCCGCGCGGTGTTCCGCATTCTGCAAGCCTCCGGAGCGCACGTCGG
CAGTCGGCTCCCTCGTTGACCGAATCACCGACCTCTCTCCCCAGGACCGGTGATCCGCCACCATGGATGC
TAAGTCACTAACTGCCTGGTCCCGGACACTGGTGACCTTCAAGGATGTATTTGTGGACTTCACCAGGGAG
GAGTGGAAGCTGCTGGACACTGCTCAGCAGATCGTGTACAGAAATGTGATGCTGGAGAACTATAAGAACC
TGGATTCCTTGGGTTATCAGCTTACTAAGCCAGATGTGATCCTCCGGTTGGAGAAGNNAGAAGAGCCCGG
TGGTTACCGGTGGAGGTTCGATGGACAAGAAGTACGGAATCGGACTGGNNANCGGCACCAACTCTGACGG
CTGGGCCNNGATCACCAACGAGTACAAGGTGCCCATCAAGAAATTCAAGGTGCTGGNCAACACCGACCGG
NNAAGGTTCAAGAAGAACCTGATCGGGNNCCTGCTGTTCGACAGCGGAAAAAAAGCCGAGGCCCCCCGGT
TGAANGAAACCGCCCGAAGAAGAATCCCCCAACGGAAAAACCCGGATTTGCTTTTTGCAAAAATCTTTAC
CAATGAATTGGCCAAGGGGGACAAACCTTTTTTCCATAAATGGAAAAATCCTTTCTGGGGGAAAAAATTA
AAATCCCAAACGGATCCCTTTTTTCACAATTTTGGANGAANGGTCCNNNCTNNAATTNNACC
